>Addgene plasmid #139736 | pCO603 | depositor full sequence | sequence record 270394 | Full Sequence
GGTCTCAAATGCGTATAAATATCTCTCTGTCTAGCTTATTCGAGAGATTAAGCAAACTCAGCTCTCGTAG
CATAGCTATTACATGTGGTGTCGTCCTCGCCTCTGCTATTGCTTTTCCCATCATACGACGAGATTATCAG
ACGTTCTTAGAGGTTGGTCCTAGCTATGCCCCTCAAAATTTTCGAGGCTACATTATCGTTTGCGTACTCA
GCTTGTTCCGACAAGAGCAAAAAGGGTTGGCAATCTACGACAGACTCCCAGAGAAGAGAAGATGGCTGGC
CGATCTCCCATTTCGTGAAGGTACTAGACCTAGTATAACATCACACATAATACAGAGACAGCGAACTCAA
CTTGTAGACCAAGAGTTTGCCACACGAGAACTGATAGACAAAGTTATTCCCAGGGTGCAAGCACGACATA
CAGATAAAACATTTTTGAGCACGAGCAAGTTTGAATTTCATGCTAAAGCCATTTTCCTGTTGCCAAGTAT
TCCTATAAACGACCCCTTAAACATACCTAGTCATGATACGGTTCGTAGAACGAAACGAGAGATTGCACAC
ATGCATGACTACCACGACTGTACTCTTCACTTAGCTCTTGCAGCTCAAGATGGAAAAGAAGTCCTGAAAA
AAGGCTGGGGCCAACGTCATCCGCTTGCCGGGCCGGGTGTACCTGGGCCGCCGACAGAATGGACTTTCTT
ATACGCACCCCGTAATGAGGAAGAAGCTAGGGTAGTAGAAATGATTGTCGAGGCAAGTATCGGATACATG
ACTAATGATCCGGCAGGTAAAATCGTCGAGAATGCCAAATGAGCTTTGAGACCACGAAGTGGCTCTTCAG
TGGACGAAAGGGCCTCGTGATACGCCTATTTTTATAGGTTAATGTCATGATAATAATGGTTTCTTAGACG
TCAGGTGGCACTTTTCGGGGAAATGTGCGCGGAACCCCTATTTGTTTATTTTTCTAAATACATTCAAATA
TGTATCCGCTCATGAGACAATAACCCTGATAAATGCTTCAATAATATTGAAAAAGGAAGAGTATGCGCTC
ACGCAACTGGTCCAGAACCTTGACCGAACGCAGCGGTGGTAACGGCGCAGTGGCGGTTTTCATGGCTTGT
TATGACTGTTTTTTTGGGGTACAGTCTATGCCTCGGGCATCCAAGCAGCAAGCGCGTTACGCCGTGGGTC
GATGTTTGATGTTATGGAGCAGCAACGATGTTACGCAGCAGGGCAGTCGCCCTAAAACAAAGTTAAACAT
CATGAGGGAAGCGGTGATCGCCGAAGTATCGACTCAACTATCAGAGGTAGTTGGCGTCATCGAGCGCCAT
CTCGAACCGACGTTGCTGGCCGTACATTTGTACGGCTCCGCAGTGGATGGCGGCCTGAAGCCACACAGCG
ATATTGATTTGCTGGTTACGGTGACCGTAAGGCTTGATGAAACAACGCGGCGAGCTTTGATCAACGACCT
TTTGGAAACTTCGGCTTCCCCTGGAGAGAGCGAGATTCTCCGCGCTGTAGAAGTCACCATTGTTGTGCAC
GACGACATCATTCCGTGGCGTTATCCAGCTAAGCGCGAACTGCAATTTGGAGAATGGCAGCGCAATGACA
TTCTTGCAGGTATCTTCGAGCCAGCCACGATCGACATTGATCTGGCTATCTTGCTGACAAAAGCAAGAGA
ACATAGCGTTGCCTTGGTAGGTCCAGCGGCGGAGGAACTCTTTGATCCGGTTCCTGAACAGGATCTATTT
GAGGCGCTAAATGAAACCTTAACGCTATGGAACTCGCCGCCCGACTGGGCTGGCGATGAGCGAAATGTAG
TGCTTACGTTGTCCCGCATTTGGTACAGCGCAGTAACCGGCAAAATCGCGCCGAAGGATGTCGCTGCCGA
CTGGGCAATGGAGCGCCTGCCGGCCCAGTATCAGCCCGTCATACTTGAAGCTAGACAGGCTTATCTTGGA
CAAGAAGAAGATCGCTTGGCCTCGCGCGCAGATCAGTTGGAAGAATTTGTCCATTACGTAAAAGGCGAGA
TCACCAAGGTAGTCGGCAAATAACTGTCAGACCAAGTTTACTCATATATACTTTAGATTGATTTAAAACT
TCATTTTTAATTTAAAAGGATCTAGGTGAAGATCCTTTTTGATAATCTCATGACCAAAATCCCTTAACGT
GAGTTTTCGTTCCACTGAGCGTCAGACCCCGTAGAAAAGATCAAAGGATCTTCTTGAGATCCTTTTTTTC
TGCGCGTAATCTGCTGCTTGCAAACAAAAAAACCACCGCTACCAGCGGTGGTTTGTTTGCCGGATCAAGA
GCTACCAACTCTTTTTCCGAAGGTAACTGGCTTCAGCAGAGCGCAGATACCAAATACTGTCCTTCTAGTG
TAGCCGTAGTTAGGCCACCACTTCAAGAACTCTGTAGCACCGCCTACATACCTCGCTCTGCTAATCCTGT
TACCAGTGGCTGCTGCCAGTGGCGATAAGTCGTGTCTTACCGGGTTGGACTCAAGACGATAGTTACCGGA
TAAGGCGCAGCGGTCGGGCTGAACGGGGGGTTCGTGCACACAGCCCAGCTTGGAGCGAACGACCTACACC
GAACTGAGATACCTACAGCGTGAGCTATGAGAAAGCGCCACGCTTCCCGAAGGGAGAAAGGCGGACAGGT
ATCCGGTAAGCGGCAGGGTCGGAACAGGAGAGCGCACGAGGGAGCTTCCAGGGGGAAACGCCTGGTATCT
TTATAGTCCTGTCGGGTTTCGCCACCTCTGACTTGAGCGTCGATTTTTGTGATGCTCGTCAGGGGGGCGG
AGCCTATGGAAAAACGCCAGCAACGCGGCCTTTTTACGGTTCCTGGCCTTTTGCTGGCCTTTTGCTCACA
TGTTCTTTCCTGCGTTATCCCCTGATTCTGTGGATAACCGTATTACCGCCTTTGAGTGAGCTGATACCGC
TCGCCGCAGCCGAACGACCGAGCGCAGCGAGTCAGTGAGCGAGGAAGCGGAAGAGCGCCCAATACGCAAA
CCGCCTCTCCCCGCGCGTTGGCCGATTCATTAATCACTCTGT
Features (pLannotate 1.2.2; 6 found; start..end, strand, type, name):
    938..1042    +  promoter       AmpR promoter: bla
   1033..1113    -  CDS            int (fragment): INT2_ECOLX - Protein inferred from homology: Swiss-Prot protein existence level 3. Putative integrase believed to be involved in the insertion of antibiotic resistance genes into plasmids and transposons. From Escherichia coli.
   1199..1255    +  CDS            GmR (fragment): gentamycin acetyltransferase; aacC1; confers resistance to gentamycin
   1262..2050    +  CDS            aadA: S3AD_ECOLX - Experimental evidence at protein level: Swiss-Prot protein existence level 1. Mediates bacterial resistance to the antibiotics streptomycin and spectinomycin. From Escherichia coli.
   2224..2812    +  rep_origin     ori: high-copy-number ColE1/pMB1/pBR322/pUC origin of replication
   2995..3044    +  CDS            lacI (fragment): lac repressor; lacI; The lac repressor binds to the lac operator to inhibit transcription in E. coli. This inhibition can be relieved by adding lactose or isopropyl-β-D-thiogalactopyranoside (IPTG).
