>Addgene plasmid #139736 | pCO603 | addgene full sequence | sequence record 292655 | Addgene NGS Result
GGTCTCAAATGCGTATAAATATCTCTCTGTCTAGCTTATTCGAGAGATTAAGCAAACTCAGCTCTCGTAG
CATAGCTATTACATGTGGTGTCGTCCTCGCCTCTGCTATTGCTTTTCCCATCATACGACGAGATTATCAG
ACGTTCTTAGAGGTTGGTCCTAGCTATGCCCCTCAAAATTTTCGAGGCTACATTATCGTTTGCGTACTCA
GCTTGTTCCGACAAGAGCAAAAAGGGTTGGCAATCTACGACAGACTCCCAGAGAAGAGAAGATGGCTGGC
CGATCTCCCATTTCGTGAAGGTACTAGACCTAGTATAACATCACACATAATACAGAGACAGCGAACTCAA
CTTGTAGACCAAGAGTTTGCCACACGAGAACTGATAGACAAAGTTATTCCCAGGGTGCAAGCACGACATA
CAGATAAAACATTTTTGAGCACGAGCAAGTTTGAATTTCATGCTAAAGCCATTTTCCTGTTGCCAAGTAT
TCCTATAAACGACCCCTTAAACATACCTAGTCATGATACGGTTCGTAGAACGAAACGAGAGATTGCACAC
ATGCATGACTACCACGACTGTACTCTTCACTTAGCTCTTGCAGCTCAAGATGGAAAAGAAGTCCTGAAAA
AAGGCTGGGGCCAACGTCATCCGCTTGCCGGGCCGGGTGTACCTGGGCCGCCGACAGAATGGACTTTCTT
ATACGCACCCCGTAATGAGGAAGAAGCTAGGGTAGTAGAAATGATTGTCGAGGCAAGTATCGGATACATG
ACTAATGATCCGGCAGGTAAAATCGTCGAGAATGCCAAATGAGCTTTGAGACCACGAAGTGGCTCTTCAG
TGGACGAAAGGGCCTCGTGATACGCCTATTTTTATAGGTTAATGTCATGATAATAATGGTTTCTTAGACG
TCAGGTGGCACTTTTCGGGGAAATGTGCGCGGAACCCCTATTTGTTTATTTTTCTAAATACATTCAAATA
TGTATCCGCTCATGAGACAATAACCCTGATAAATGCTTCAATAATATTGAAAAAGGAAGAGTATGCGCTC
ACGCAACTGGTCCAGAACCTTGACCGAACGCAGCGGTGGTAACGGCGCAGTGGCGGTTTTCATGGCTTGT
TATGACTGTTTTTTTTTGGGGTACAGTCTATGCCTCGGGCATCCAAGCAGCAAGCGCGTTACGCCGTGGG
TCGATGTTTGATGTTATGGAGCAGCAACGATGTTACGCAGCAGGGCAGTCGCCCTAAAACAAAGTTAAAC
ATCATGAGGGAAGCGGTGATCGCCGAAGTATCGACTCAACTATCAGAGGTAGTTGGCGTCATCGAGCGCC
ATCTCGAACCGACGTTGCTGGCCGTACATTTGTACGGCTCCGCAGTGGATGGCGGCCTGAAGCCACACAG
CGATATTGATTTGCTGGTTACGGTGACCGTAAGGCTTGATGAAACAACGCGGCGAGCTTTGATCAACGAC
CTTTTGGAAACTTCGGCTTCCCCTGGAGAGAGCGAGATTCTCCGCGCTGTAGAAGTCACCATTGTTGTGC
ACGACGACATCATTCCGTGGCGTTATCCAGCTAAGCGCGAACTGCAATTTGGAGAATGGCAGCGCAATGA
CATTCTTGCAGGTATCTTCGAGCCAGCCACGATCGACATTGATCTGGCTATCTTGCTGACAAAAGCAAGA
GAACATAGCGTTGCCTTGGTAGGTCCAGCGGCGGAGGAACTCTTTGATCCGGTTCCTGAACAGGATCTAT
TTGAGGCGCTAAATGAAACCTTAACGCTATGGAACTCGCCGCCCGACTGGGCTGGCGATGAGCGAAATGT
AGTGCTTACGTTGTCCCGCATTTGGTACAGCGCAGTAACCGGCAAAATCGCGCCGAAGGATGTCGCTGCC
GACTGGGCAATGGAGCGCCTGCCGGCCCAGTATCAGCCCGTCATACTTGAAGCTAGACAGGCTTATCTTG
GACAAGAAGAAGATCGCTTGGCCTCGCGCGCAGATCAGTTGGAAGAATTTGTCCATTACGTAAAAGGCGA
GATCACCAAGGTAGTCGGCAAATAACTGTCAGACCAAGTTTACTCATATATACTTTAGATTGATTTAAAA
CTTCATTTTTAATTTAAAAGGATCTAGGTGAAGATCCTTTTTGATAATCTCATGACCAAAATCCCTTAAC
GTGAGTTTTCGTTCCACTGAGCGTCAGACCCCGTAGAAAAGATCAAAGGATCTTCTTGAGATCCTTTTTT
TCTGCGCGTAATCTGCTGCTTGCAAACAAAAAAACCACCGCTACCAGCGGTGGTTTGTTTGCCGGATCAA
GAGCTACCAACTCTTTTTCCGAAGGTAACTGGCTTCAGCAGAGCGCAGATACCAAATACTGTTCTTCTAG
TGTAGCCGTAGTTAGGCCACCACTTCAAGAACTCTGTAGCACCGCCTACATACCTCGCTCTGCTAATCCT
GTTACCAGTGGCTGCTGCCAGTGGCGATAAGTCGTGTCTTACCGGGTTGGACTCAAGACGATAGTTACCG
GATAAGGCGCAGCGGTCGGGCTGAACGGGGGGTTCGTGCACACAGCCCAGCTTGGAGCGAACGACCTACA
CCGAACTGAGATACCTACAGCGTGAGCTATGAGAAAGCGCCACGCTTCCCGAAGGGAGAAAGGCGGACAG
GTATCCGGTAAGCGGCAGGGTCGGAACAGGAGAGCGCACGAGGGAGCTTCCAGGGGGAAACGCCTGGTAT
CTTTATAGTCCTGTCGGGTTTCGCCACCTCTGACTTGAGCGTCGATTTTTGTGATGCTCGTCAGGGGGGC
GGAGCCTATGGAAAAACGCCAGCAACGCGGCCTTTTTACGGTTCCTGGCCTTTTGCTGGCCTTTTGCTCA
CATGTTCTTTCCTGCGTTATCCCCTGATTCTGTGGATAACCGTATTACCGCCTTTGAGTGAGCTGATACC
GCTCGCCGCAGCCGAACGACCGAGCGCAGCGAGTCAGTGAGCGAGGAAGCGGAAGAGCGCCCAATACGCA
AACCGCCTCTCCCCGCGCGTTGGCCGATTCATTAATCACTCTGT
Features (pLannotate 1.2.2; 6 found; start..end, strand, type, name):
    938..1042    +  promoter       AmpR promoter: bla
   1033..1113    -  CDS            int (fragment): INT2_ECOLX - Protein inferred from homology: Swiss-Prot protein existence level 3. Putative integrase believed to be involved in the insertion of antibiotic resistance genes into plasmids and transposons. From Escherichia coli.
   1201..1257    +  CDS            GmR (fragment): gentamycin acetyltransferase; aacC1; confers resistance to gentamycin
   1264..2052    +  CDS            aadA: S3AD_ECOLX - Experimental evidence at protein level: Swiss-Prot protein existence level 1. Mediates bacterial resistance to the antibiotics streptomycin and spectinomycin. From Escherichia coli.
   2226..2814    +  rep_origin     ori: high-copy-number ColE1/pMB1/pBR322/pUC origin of replication
   2997..3046    +  CDS            lacI (fragment): lac repressor; lacI; The lac repressor binds to the lac operator to inhibit transcription in E. coli. This inhibition can be relieved by adding lactose or isopropyl-β-D-thiogalactopyranoside (IPTG).
