[The description below was written by a language model from this plasmid's Addgene catalogue record and pLannotate feature annotations shown in this document.]
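Description:
pCO603 is a MoClo (Golden Gate modular cloning) level 0 part plasmid built on the pICH41308 backbone. It carries the coding sequence for Luz, the luciferase of the bioluminescent fungus Neonothopanus nambi. It is a small bacterial storage and assembly vector of about 3.05 kb, maintained in E. coli at high copy from a ColE1/pUC-type origin. Selection is with spectinomycin through the aadA aminoglycoside adenylyltransferase gene. The feature tables place an AmpR (bla) promoter upstream of this marker, along with short integrase and gentamicin acetyltransferase fragments. These fragments look like non-functional remnants of the integron-derived resistance cassette. A short lacI fragment near the end of the sequence is likewise only a backbone remnant.

The synthesized Luz insert was introduced through BbsI sites that were destroyed during cloning, as is typical when a part is domesticated into a level 0 acceptor. The record lists no promoter for the insert, so the plasmid is not an expression construct. It supplies a promoterless coding module meant to be combined with promoter and terminator parts in higher-level MoClo assemblies. Neither automated annotation, from the depositor sequence or the repository's sequencing result, labels the Luz open reading frame. It presumably lies in the unannotated region of roughly 900 bp before the resistance cassette. The two sequence records differ by only two nucleotides in length and otherwise give the same feature layout.

The plasmid is one component of a fungal bioluminescence pathway toolkit. The toolkit is intended for building customizable auto-luminescent, luciferase-based reporters in plants, in which Luz provides the light-emitting step.
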