Addgene plasmid #139736: pCO603
Purpose: individual component of Fungal Bioluminescent Pathway, MoClo level 0 plasmid, NnLuz
Depositing lab: Daniel Voytas. Depositing organization: University of Minnesota. Publication: Building customizable auto-luminescent luciferase-based reporters in plants. Khakhar A, Starker CG, Chamness JC, Lee N, Stokke S, Wang C, Swanson R, Rizvi F, Imaizumi T, Voytas DF. Elife. 2020 Mar 25;9. pii: 52786. doi: 10.7554/eLife.52786. PubMed 32209230.
Backbone
  Vector backbone: pICH41308
  Vector type: Luciferase ; MoClo Level 0 component
Growth in bacteria
  Bacterial resistance: Spectinomycin, 50 μg/mL
  Growth temperature: 37°C
  Growth strain: DH5alpha
  Copy number: High Copy
Gene/Insert
  Gene/Insert name: Luz
  Species: Neonothopanus nambi
  Promoter: none
  Cloning method: Restriction Enzyme; 5′ cloning site BbsI (destroyed during cloning); 3′ cloning site BbsI (destroyed during cloning)
Resource information
  A portion of this plasmid was derived from a plasmid made by: synthesized
Terms and licenses: Academic/Nonprofit Terms; Industry Terms: Not Available to Industry
How to cite: pCO603 was a gift from Daniel Voytas (Addgene plasmid # 139736 ; http://n2t.net/addgene:139736 ; RRID:Addgene_139736)
